Addgene plasmid #116468: pHAGE-PIK3CA-E109_I112delinsD
Purpose: Lentiviral expression of PIK3CA E109_I112delinsD
Depositing lab: Gordon Mills & Kenneth Scott. Depositing organization: Baylor College of Medicine. Publication: Systematic Functional Annotation of Somatic Mutations in Cancer. Ng PK, Li J, Jeong KJ, Shao S, Chen H, Tsang YH, Sengupta S, Wang Z, Bhavana VH, Tran R, Soewito S, Minussi DC, Moreno D, Kong K, Dogruluk T, Lu H, Gao J, Tokheim C, Zhou DC, Johnson AM, Zeng J, Ip CKM, Ju Z, Wester M, Yu S, Li Y, Vellano CP, Schultz N, Karchin R, Ding L, Lu Y, Cheung LWT, Chen K, Shaw KR, Meric-Bernstam F, Scott KL, Yi S, Sahni N, Liang H, Mills GB. Cancer Cell. 2018 Mar 12;33(3):450-462.e10. doi: 10.1016/j.ccell.2018.01.021. PubMed 29533785.
Backbone
  Vector backbone: pHAGE
  Vector type: Lentiviral
Growth in bacteria
  Bacterial resistance: Ampicillin, 100 μg/mL
  Growth temperature: 37°C
  Growth strain: Stbl3
  Copy number: High Copy
Gene/Insert
  Gene/Insert name: PIK3CA
  Species: H. sapiens (human)
  Mutation: E109_I112delinsD
  Entrez Gene: PIK3CA (a.k.a. CCM4, CLAPO, CLOVE, CWS5, HMH, MCAP, MCM, MCMTC, PI3K, PI3K-alpha, p110-alpha)
  Cloning method: Gateway Cloning
Terms and licenses: Academic/Nonprofit Terms; Industry Terms: Not Available to Industry
How to cite: pHAGE-PIK3CA-E109_I112delinsD was a gift from Gordon Mills & Kenneth Scott (Addgene plasmid # 116468 ; http://n2t.net/addgene:116468 ; RRID:Addgene_116468)
