[The description below was written by a language model from this plasmid's Addgene catalogue record and the feature table of its GenBank file.]
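Description:
pHAGE-PIK3CA-E109_I112delinsD is an 11.7 kb HIV-1-based lentiviral expression plasmid built on the pHAGE backbone and carrying a mutant human PIK3CA open reading frame, which encodes the p110-alpha catalytic subunit of PI3K. The mutation is an in-frame deletion–insertion in which residues E109 through I112 are replaced by a single aspartate. In bacteria the plasmid replicates from a high-copy ColE1/pUC-type origin and is selected with ampicillin through the bla gene.

The viral portion runs from a full-length HIV-1 LTR at the upstream end (labelled "3' LTR" by the automated annotation, although it sits in the 5' position) through the Psi packaging signal, the Rev response element and the cPPT/CTS, to a U3-deleted, self-inactivating 3' LTR. These elements allow the transcript to be packaged, exported and integrated while the integrated provirus lacks LTR promoter activity. Expression is driven by the human EF-1-alpha promoter with its intron A. The insert, which is not annotated as a feature of its own, occupies the roughly 3.2 kb interval between the attB1 and attB2 sites left by Gateway recombination. Downstream lie T3 and T7 promoter remnants, an attB4 site and a V5 tag sequence. The record does not say whether the V5 tag is fused in frame to PIK3CA. An EMCV IRES then directs translation of puromycin N-acetyltransferase from the same transcript, so puromycin selection enriches for transduced cells expressing the cassette, and a WPRE enhances transcript expression.

The construct was deposited alongside a study that systematically annotated the function of somatic cancer mutations. It is suited to stable expression of this PIK3CA variant in mammalian cells to assess its functional consequences.
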