LOCUS       Exported 11687 bp ds-DNA circular SYN 13-MAY-2021
DEFINITION  Lentiviral expression of PIK3CA E109_I112delinsD.
ACCESSION   .
VERSION     .
KEYWORDS    pHAGE-PIK3CA-E109_I112delinsD
SOURCE      synthetic DNA construct
  ORGANISM  synthetic DNA construct
REFERENCE   1 (bases 1 to 11687)
  AUTHORS   Ng PK, Li J, Jeong KJ, Shao S, Chen H, Tsang YH, Sengupta S, Wang Z,
            Bhavana VH, Tran R, Soewito S, Minussi DC, Moreno D, Kong K,
            Dogruluk T, Lu H, Gao J, Tokheim C, Zhou DC, Johnson AM, Zeng J, Ip
            CKM, Ju Z, Wester M, Yu S, Li Y, Vellano CP, Schultz N, Karchin R,
            Ding L, Lu Y, Cheung LWT, Chen K, Shaw KR, Meric-Bernstam F, Scott
            KL, Yi S, Sahni N, Liang H, Mills GB
  TITLE     Systematic Functional Annotation of Somatic Mutations in Cancer.
  JOURNAL   Cancer Cell. 2018 Mar 12;33(3):450-462.e10. doi:
            10.1016/j.ccell.2018.01.021.
  PUBMED    29533785
REFERENCE   2 (bases 1 to 11687)
  AUTHORS   .
  TITLE     Direct Submission
  JOURNAL   Exported May 13, 2021 from SnapGene Server 1.1.58
            http://www.snapgene.com
FEATURES             Location/Qualifiers
     source          1..11687
                     /organism="synthetic DNA construct"
                     /mol_type="other DNA"
     LTR             1..634
                     /label=3' LTR
                     /note="3' long terminal repeat (LTR) from HIV-1"
     misc_feature    681..806
                     /label=HIV-1 Psi
                     /note="packaging signal of human immunodeficiency virus
                     type 1"
     misc_feature    1303..1536
                     /label=RRE
                     /note="The Rev response element (RRE) of HIV-1 allows for
                     Rev-dependent mRNA export from the nucleus to the
                     cytoplasm."
     CDS             1721..1765
                     /codon_start=1
                     /product="antigenic peptide corresponding to amino acids
                     655 to 669 of the HIV envelope protein gp41 (Lutje Hulsik
                     et al., 2013)"
                     /label=gp41 peptide
                     /note="recognized by the 2H10 single-chain llama nanobody"
                     /translation="KNEQELLELDKWASL"
     misc_feature    2058..2175
                     /label=cPPT/CTS
                     /note="central polypurine tract and central termination
                     sequence of HIV-1"
     promoter        2223..3401
                     /label=EF-1-alpha promoter
                     /note="strong constitutive promoter for human elongation
                     factor EF-1-alpha"
     intron          2454..3392
                     /label=EF-1-alpha intron A
                     /note="intron upstream of the start codon of human
                     EF-1-alpha"
     primer_bind     3349..3369
                     /label=EF1a-F
                     /note="Human elongation factor-1a promoter, forward primer"
     protein_bind    3421..3445
                     /gene="mutant version of attB"
                     /label=attB1
                     /bound_moiety="BP Clonase(TM)"
                     /note="recombination site for the Gateway(R) BP reaction"
     protein_bind    complement(6647..6671)
                     /gene="mutant version of attB"
                     /label=attB2
                     /bound_moiety="BP Clonase(TM)"
                     /note="recombination site for the Gateway(R) BP reaction"
     promoter        6679..6697
                     /label=T3 promoter
                     /note="promoter for bacteriophage T3 RNA polymerase"
     primer_bind     complement(6722..6741)
                     /label=T7
                     /note="T7 promoter, forward primer"
     promoter        complement(6723..6741)
                     /label=T7 promoter
                     /note="promoter for bacteriophage T7 RNA polymerase"
     protein_bind    complement(6747..6767)
                     /gene="mutant version of attB"
                     /label=attB4
                     /bound_moiety="BP Clonase(TM)"
                     /note="core recombination site for the Gateway(R) BP
                     reaction"
     CDS             6821..6862
                     /codon_start=1
                     /product="epitope tag from simian virus 5"
                     /label=V5 tag
                     /translation="GKPIPNPLLGLDST"
     misc_feature    6883..7450
                     /label=IRES
                     /note="internal ribosome entry site (IRES) of the
                     encephalomyocarditis virus (EMCV)"
     misc_feature    6900..7452
                     /label=IRES
                     /note="internal ribosome entry site (IRES) of the
                     encephalomyocarditis virus (EMCV)"
     primer_bind     complement(7044..7061)
                     /label=IRES reverse
                     /note="IRES internal ribosome entry site, reverse primer.
                     Also called pCDH-rev"
     primer_bind     7271..7290
                     /label=IRES-F
                     /note="IRES internal ribosome entry site, forward primer"
     CDS             7464..8063
                     /codon_start=1
                     /gene="pac from Streptomyces alboniger"
                     /product="puromycin N-acetyltransferase"
                     /label=PuroR
                     /note="confers resistance to puromycin"
                     /translation="MTEYKPTVRLATRDDVPRAVRTLAAAFADYPATRHTVDPDRHIER
                     VTELQELFLTRVGLDIGKVWVADDGAAVAVWTTPESVEAGAVFAEIGPRMAELSGSRLA
                     AQQQMEGLLAPHRPKEPAWFLATVGVSPDHQGKGLGSAVVLPGVEAAERAGVPAFLETS
                     APRNLPFYERLGFTVTADVEVPEGPRTWCMTRKPGA"
     primer_bind     complement(7464..7483)
                     /label=Puro-R
                     /note="Puromycin resistance gene, reverse primer. Also
                     called puro-variant-R"
     primer_bind     7960..7980
                     /label=Puro-F
                     /note="Puromycin resistance gene, forward primer"
     misc_feature    8077..8665
                     /label=WPRE
                     /note="woodchuck hepatitis virus posttranscriptional
                     regulatory element"
     primer_bind     complement(8130..8150)
                     /label=WPRE-R
                     /note="WPRE, reverse primer"
     CDS             complement(8548..8559)
                     /codon_start=1
                     /product="Factor Xa recognition and cleavage site"
                     /label=Factor Xa site
                     /translation="IEGR"
     LTR             8740..8973
                     /label=3' LTR (Delta-U3)
                     /note="self-inactivating 3' long terminal repeat (LTR) from
                     HIV-1"
     primer_bind     complement(9092..9110)
                     /label=pBRforEco
                     /note="pBR322 vectors, upsteam of EcoRI site, forward
                     primer"
     promoter        9178..9282
                     /gene="bla"
                     /label=AmpR promoter
     CDS             9283..10143
                     /codon_start=1
                     /gene="bla"
                     /product="beta-lactamase"
                     /label=AmpR
                     /note="confers resistance to ampicillin, carbenicillin, and
                     related antibiotics"
                     /translation="MSIQHFRVALIPFFAAFCLPVFAHPETLVKVKDAEDQLGARVGYI
                     ELDLNSGKILESFRPEERFPMMSTFKVLLCGAVLSRVDAGQEQLGRRIHYSQNDLVEYS
                     PVTEKHLTDGMTVRELCSAAITMSDNTAANLLLTTIGGPKELTAFLHNMGDHVTRLDRW
                     EPELNEAIPNDERDTTMPVAMATTLRKLLTGELLTLASRQQLIDWMEADKVAGPLLRSA
                     LPAGWFIADKSGAGERGSRGIIAALGPDGKPSRIVVIYTTGSQATMDERNRQIAEIGAS
                     LIKHW"
     primer_bind     complement(9501..9520)
                     /label=Amp-R
                     /note="Ampicillin resistance gene, reverse primer"
     rep_origin      10314..10902
                     /direction=RIGHT
                     /label=ori
                     /note="high-copy-number ColE1/pMB1/pBR322/pUC origin of
                     replication"
     primer_bind     10803..10822
                     /label=pBR322ori-F
                     /note="pBR322 origin, forward primer"
     primer_bind     11056..11073
                     /label=L4440
                     /note="L4440 vector, forward primer"
     primer_bind     11165..11184
                     /label=SV40pro-F
                     /note="SV40 promoter/origin, forward primer"
     protein_bind    11313..11334
                     /label=CAP binding site
                     /bound_moiety="E. coli catabolite activator protein"
                     /note="CAP binding activates transcription in the presence
                     of cAMP."
     promoter        11349..11379
                     /label=lac promoter
                     /note="promoter for the E. coli lac operon"
     protein_bind    11387..11403
                     /label=lac operator
                     /bound_moiety="lac repressor encoded by lacI"
                     /note="The lac repressor binds to the lac operator to
                     inhibit transcription in E. coli. This inhibition can be
                     relieved by adding lactose or
                     isopropyl-beta-D-thiogalactopyranoside (IPTG)."
     primer_bind     11392..11414
                     /label=M13/pUC Reverse
                     /note="In lacZ gene"
     primer_bind     11411..11427
                     /label=M13 rev
                     /note="common sequencing primer, one of multiple similar
                     variants"
     primer_bind     11411..11427
                     /label=M13 Reverse
                     /note="In lacZ gene. Also called M13-rev"
     primer_bind     11477..11496
                     /label=EBV-rev
                     /note="SV40 polyA terminator, reverse primer"
ORIGIN
        1 tggaagggct aattcactcc caaagaagac aagatatcct tgatctgtgg atctaccaca
       61 cacaaggcta cttccctgat tagcagaact acacaccagg gccaggggtc agatatccac
      121 tgacctttgg atggtgctac aagctagtac cagttgagcc agataaggta gaagaggcca
      181 ataaaggaga gaacaccagc ttgttacacc ctgtgagcct gcatgggatg gatgacccgg
      241 agagagaagt gttagagtgg aggtttgaca gccgcctagc atttcatcac gtggcccgag
      301 agctgcatcc ggagtacttc aagaactgct gatatcgagc ttgctacaag ggactttccg
      361 ctggggactt tccagggagg cgtggcctgg gcgggactgg ggagtggcga gccctcagat
      421 cctgcatata agcagctgct ttttgcctgt actgggtctc tctggttaga ccagatctga
      481 gcctgggagc tctctggcta actagggaac ccactgctta agcctcaata aagcttgcct
      541 tgagtgcttc aagtagtgtg tgcccgtctg ttgtgtgact ctggtaacta gagatccctc
      601 agaccctttt agtcagtgtg gaaaatctct agcagtggcg cccgaacagg gacttgaaag
      661 cgaaagggaa accagaggag ctctctcgac gcaggactcg gcttgctgaa gcgcgcacgg
      721 caagaggcga ggggcggcga ctggtgagta cgccaaaaat tttgactagc ggaggctaga
      781 aggagagaga tgggtgcgag agcgtcagta ttaagcgggg gagaattaga tcgcgatggg
      841 aaaaaattcg gttaaggcca gggggaaaga aaaaatataa attaaaacat atagtatggg
      901 caagcaggga gctagaacga ttcgcagtta atcctggcct gttagaaaca tcagaaggct
      961 gtagacaaat actgggacag ctacaaccat cccttcagac aggatcagaa gaacttagat
     1021 cattatataa tacagtagca accctctatt gtgtgcatca aaggatagag ataaaagaca
     1081 ccaaggaagc tttagacaag atagaggaag agcaaaacaa aagtaagacc accgcacagc
     1141 aagcggccgg ccgctgatct tcagacctgg aggaggagat atgagggaca attggagaag
     1201 tgaattatat aaatataaag tagtaaaaat tgaaccatta ggagtagcac ccaccaaggc
     1261 aaagagaaga gtggtgcaga gagaaaaaag agcagtggga ataggagctt tgttccttgg
     1321 gttcttggga gcagcaggaa gcactatggg cgcagcgtca atgacgctga cggtacaggc
     1381 cagacaatta ttgtctggta tagtgcagca gcagaacaat ttgctgaggg ctattgaggc
     1441 gcaacagcat ctgttgcaac tcacagtctg gggcatcaag cagctccagg caagaatcct
     1501 ggctgtggaa agatacctaa aggatcaaca gctcctgggg atttggggtt gctctggaaa
     1561 actcatttgc accactgctg tgccttggaa tgctagttgg agtaataaat ctctggaaca
     1621 gatttggaat cacacgacct ggatggagtg ggacagagaa attaacaatt acacaagctt
     1681 aatacactcc ttaattgaag aatcgcaaaa ccagcaagaa aagaatgaac aagaattatt
     1741 ggaattagat aaatgggcaa gtttgtggaa ttggtttaac ataacaaatt ggctgtggta
     1801 tataaaatta ttcataatga tagtaggagg cttggtaggt ttaagaatag tttttgctgt
     1861 actttctata gtgaatagag ttaggcaggg atattcacca ttatcgtttc agacccacct
     1921 cccaaccccg aggggacccg acaggcccga aggaatagaa gaagaaggtg gagagagaga
     1981 cagagacaga tccattcgat tagtgaacgg atctcgacgg tatcgccgaa ttcacaaatg
     2041 gcagtattca tccacaattt taaaagaaaa ggggggattg gggggtacag tgcaggggaa
     2101 agaatagtag acataatagc aacagacata caaactaaag aattacaaaa acaaattaca
     2161 aaaattcaaa attttcgggt ttattacagg gacagcagag atccagtttg gactagtcgt
     2221 gaggctccgg tgcccgtcag tgggcagagc gcacatcgcc cacagtcccc gagaagttgg
     2281 ggggaggggt cggcaattga accggtgcct agagaaggtg gcgcggggta aactgggaaa
     2341 gtgatgtcgt gtactggctc cgcctttttc ccgagggtgg gggagaaccg tatataagtg
     2401 cagtagtcgc cgtgaacgtt ctttttcgca acgggtttgc cgccagaaca caggtaagtg
     2461 ccgtgtgtgg ttcccgcggg cctggcctct ttacgggtta tggcccttgc gtgccttgaa
     2521 ttacttccac ctggctgcag tacgtgattc ttgatcccga gcttcgggtt ggaagtgggt
     2581 gggagagttc gaggccttgc gcttaaggag ccccttcgcc tcgtgcttga gttgaggcct
     2641 ggcctgggcg ctggggccgc cgcgtgcgaa tctggtggca ccttcgcgcc tgtctcgctg
     2701 ctttcgataa gtctctagcc atttaaaatt tttgatgacc tgctgcgacg ctttttttct
     2761 ggcaagatag tcttgtaaat gcgggccaag atctgcacac tggtatttcg gtttttgggg
     2821 ccgcgggcgg cgacggggcc cgtgcgtccc agcgcacatg ttcggcgagg cggggcctgc
     2881 gagcgcggcc accgagaatc ggacgggggt agtctcaagc tggccggcct gctctggtgc
     2941 ctggcctcgc gccgccgtgt atcgccccgc cctgggcggc aaggctggcc cggtcggcac
     3001 cagttgcgtg agcggaaaga tggccgcttc ccggccctgc tgcagggagc tcaaaatgga
     3061 ggacgcggcg ctcgggagag cgggcgggtg agtcacccac acaaaggaaa agggcctttc
     3121 cgtcctcagc cgtcgcttca tgtgactcca cggagtaccg ggcgccgtcc aggcacctcg
     3181 attagttctc gagcttttgg agtacgtcgt ctttaggttg gggggagggg ttttatgcga
     3241 tggagtttcc ccacactgag tgggtggaga ctgaagttag gccagcttgg cacttgatgt
     3301 aattctcctt ggaatttgcc ctttttgagt ttggatcttg gttcattctc aagcctcaga
     3361 cagtggttca aagttttttt cttccatttc aggtgtcgtg aagcggccct gcagatatca
     3421 acaagtttgt acaaaaaagc aggcaccatg cctccaagac catcatcagg tgaactgtgg
     3481 ggcatccact tgatgccccc aagaatccta gtagaatgtt tactaccaaa tggaatgata
     3541 gtgactttag aatgcctccg tgaggctaca ttaataacca taaagcatga actatttaaa
     3601 gaagcaagaa aataccccct ccatcaactt cttcaagatg aatcttctta cattttcgta
     3661 agtgttactc aagaagcaga aagggaagaa ttttttgatg aaacaagacg actttgtgac
     3721 cttcggcttt ttcaaccctt tttaaaagta attgaaccag taggcaaccg tgacctcaat
     3781 cgagaaattg gttttgctat cggcatgcca gtgtgtgaat ttgatatggt taaagatcca
     3841 gaagtacagg acttccgaag aaatattctg aacgtttgta aagaagctgt ggatcttagg
     3901 gacctcaatt cacctcatag tagagcaatg tatgtctatc ctccaaatgt agaatcttca
     3961 ccagaattgc caaagcacat atataataaa ttagataaag ggcaaataat agtggtgatc
     4021 tgggtaatag tttctccaaa taatgacaag cagaagtata ctctgaaaat caaccatgac
     4081 tgtgtaccag aacaagtaat tgctgaagca atcaggaaaa aaactcgaag tatgttgcta
     4141 tcctctgaac aactaaaact ctgtgtttta gaatatcagg gcaagtatat tttaaaagtg
     4201 tgtggatgtg atgaatactt cctagaaaaa tatcctctga gtcagtataa gtatataaga
     4261 agctgtataa tgcttgggag gatgcccaat ttgatgttga tggctaaaga aagcctttat
     4321 tctcaactgc caatggactg ttttacaatg ccatcttatt ccagacgcat ttccacagct
     4381 acaccatata tgaatggaga aacatctaca aaatcccttt gggttataaa tagtgcactc
     4441 agaataaaaa ttctttgtgc aacctacgtg aatgtaaata ttcgagacat tgataagatc
     4501 tatgttcgaa caggtatcta ccatggagga gaacccttat gtgacaatgt gaacactcaa
     4561 agagtacctt gttccaatcc caggtggaat gaatggctga attatgatat atacattcct
     4621 gatcttcctc gtgctgctcg actttgcctt tccatttgct ctgttaaagg ccgaaagggt
     4681 gctaaagagg aacactgtcc attggcatgg ggaaatataa acttgtttga ttacacagac
     4741 actctagtat ctggaaaaat ggctttgaat ctttggccag tacctcatgg attagaagat
     4801 ttgctgaacc ctattggtgt tactggatca aatccaaata aagaaactcc atgcttagag
     4861 ttggagtttg actggttcag cagtgtggta aagttcccag atatgtcagt gattgaagag
     4921 catgccaatt ggtctgtatc ccgagaagca ggatttagct attcccacgc aggactgagt
     4981 aacagactag ctagagacaa tgaattaagg gaaaatgaca aagaacagct caaagcaatt
     5041 tctacacgag atcctctctc tgaaatcact gagcaggaga aagattttct atggagtcac
     5101 agacactatt gtgtaactat ccccgaaatt ctacccaaat tgcttctgtc tgttaaatgg
     5161 aattctagag atgaagtagc ccagatgtat tgcttggtaa aagattggcc tccaatcaaa
     5221 cctgaacagg ctatggaact tctggactgt aattacccag atcctatggt tcgaggtttt
     5281 gctgttcggt gcttggaaaa atatttaaca gatgacaaac tttctcagta tttaattcag
     5341 ctagtacagg tcctaaaata tgaacaatat ttggataact tgcttgtgag atttttactg
     5401 aagaaagcat tgactaatca aaggattggg cactttttct tttggcattt aaaatctgag
     5461 atgcacaata aaacagttag ccagaggttt ggcctgcttt tggagtccta ttgtcgtgca
     5521 tgtgggatgt atttgaagca cctgaatagg caagtcgagg caatggaaaa gctcattaac
     5581 ttaactgaca ttctcaaaca ggagaagaag gatgaaacac aaaaggtaca gatgaagttt
     5641 ttagttgagc aaatgaggcg accagatttc atggatgctc tacagggctt tctgtctcct
     5701 ctaaaccctg ctcatcaact aggaaacctc aggcttgaag agtgtcgaat tatgtcctct
     5761 gcaaaaaggc cactgtggtt gaattgggag aacccagaca tcatgtcaga gttactgttt
     5821 cagaacaatg agatcatctt taaaaatggg gatgatttac ggcaagatat gctaacactt
     5881 caaattattc gtattatgga aaatatctgg caaaatcaag gtcttgatct tcgaatgtta
     5941 ccttatggtt gtctgtcaat cggtgactgt gtgggactta ttgaggtggt gcgaaattct
     6001 cacactatta tgcaaattca gtgcaaaggc ggcttgaaag gtgcactgca gttcaacagc
     6061 cacacactac atcagtggct caaagacaag aacaaaggag aaatatatga tgcagccatt
     6121 gacctgttta cacgttcatg tgctggatac tgtgtagcta ccttcatttt gggaattgga
     6181 gatcgtcaca atagtaacat catggtgaaa gacgatggac aactgtttca tatagatttt
     6241 ggacactttt tggatcacaa gaagaaaaaa tttggttata aacgagaacg tgtgccattt
     6301 gttttgacac aggatttctt aatagtgatt agtaaaggag cccaagaatg cacaaagaca
     6361 agagaatttg agaggtttca ggagatgtgt tacaaggctt atctagctat tcgacagcat
     6421 gccaatctct tcataaatct tttctcaatg atgcttggct ctggaatgcc agaactacaa
     6481 tcttttgatg acattgcata cattcgaaag accctagcct tagataaaac tgagcaagag
     6541 gctttggagt atttcatgaa acaaatgaat gatgcacatc atggtggctg gacaacaaaa
     6601 atggattgga tcttccacac aattaaacag catgcattga actagaaccc agctttcttg
     6661 tacaaagtgg tgatatccaa ttaaccctca ctaaaggagt aagtgttaga tagtattgaa
     6721 tccctatagt gagtcgtatt accacccaac ttttctatac aaagtggttg atatccagca
     6781 cagtggcggc cgctcgagtc tagagggccc gcggttcgaa ggtaagccta tccctaaccc
     6841 tctcctcggt ctcgattcta cgcgtaccgg ttagtaatga gatccctccc ccccccctaa
     6901 cgttactggc cgaagccgct tggaataagg ccggtgtgcg tttgtctata tgttattttc
     6961 caccatattg ccgtcttttg gcaatgtgag ggcccggaaa cctggccctg tcttcttgac
     7021 gagcattcct aggggtcttt cccctctcgc caaaggaatg caaggtctgt tgaatgtcgt
     7081 gaaggaagca gttcctctgg aagcttcttg aagacaaaca acgtctgtag cgaccctttg
     7141 caggcagcgg aaccccccac ctggcgacag gtgcctctgc ggccaaaagc cacgtgtata
     7201 agatacacct gcaaaggcgg cacaacccca gtgccacgtt gtgagttgga tagttgtgga
     7261 aagagtcaaa tggctctcct caagcgtatt caacaagggg ctgaaggatg cccagaaggt
     7321 accccattgt atgggatctg atctggggcc tcggtgcaca tgctttacat gtgtttagtc
     7381 gaggttaaaa aaacgtctag gccccccgaa ccacggggac gtggttttcc tttgaaaaac
     7441 acgatgataa tatggccaca catatgaccg agtacaagcc cacggtgcgc ctcgccaccc
     7501 gcgacgacgt ccccagggcc gtacgcaccc tcgccgccgc gttcgccgac taccccgcca
     7561 cgcgccacac cgtcgatccg gaccgccaca tcgagcgggt caccgagctg caagaactct
     7621 tcctcacgcg cgtcgggctc gacatcggca aggtgtgggt cgcggacgac ggcgccgcgg
     7681 tggcggtctg gaccacgccg gagagcgtcg aagcgggggc ggtgttcgcc gagatcggcc
     7741 cgcgcatggc cgagttgagc ggttcccggc tggccgcgca gcaacagatg gaaggcctcc
     7801 tggcgccgca ccggcccaag gagcccgcgt ggttcctggc caccgtcggc gtctcgcccg
     7861 accaccaggg caagggtctg ggcagcgccg tcgtgctccc cggagtggag gcggccgagc
     7921 gcgccggggt gcccgccttc ctggagacct ccgcgccccg caacctcccc ttctacgagc
     7981 ggctcggctt caccgtcacc gccgacgtcg aggtgcccga aggaccgcgc acctggtgca
     8041 tgacccgcaa gcccggtgcc taaatcgata gatcctaatc aacctctgga ttacaaaatt
     8101 tgtgaaagat tgactggtat tcttaactat gttgctcctt ttacgctatg tggatacgct
     8161 gctttaatgc ctttgtatca tgctattgct tcccgtatgg ctttcatttt ctcctccttg
     8221 tataaatcct ggttgctgtc tctttatgag gagttgtggc ccgttgtcag gcaacgtggc
     8281 gtggtgtgca ctgtgtttgc tgacgcaacc cccactggtt ggggcattgc caccacctgt
     8341 cagctccttt ccgggacttt cgctttcccc ctccctattg ccacggcgga actcatcgcc
     8401 gcctgccttg cccgctgctg gacaggggct cggctgttgg gcactgacaa ttccgtggtg
     8461 ttgtcgggga aatcatcgtc ctttccttgg ctgctcgcct gtgttgccac ctggattctg
     8521 cgcgggacgt ccttctgcta cgtcccttcg gccctcaatc cagcggacct tccttcccgc
     8581 ggcctgctgc cggctctgcg gcctcttccg cgtcttcgcc ttcgccctca gacgagtcgg
     8641 atctcccttt gggccgcctc cccgcctgag atcctttaag accaatgact tacaaggcag
     8701 ctgtagatct tagccacttt ttaaaagaaa aggggggact ggaagggcta attcactccc
     8761 aacgaagaca agatctgctt tttgcttgta ctgggtctct ctggttagac cagatctgag
     8821 cctgggagct ctctggctaa ctagggaacc cactgcttaa gcctcaataa agcttgcctt
     8881 gagtgcttca agtagtgtgt gcccgtctgt tgtgtgactc tggtaactag agatccctca
     8941 gaccctttta gtcagtgtgg aaaatctcta gcagtagtag ttcatgtcat cttattattc
     9001 agtatttata acttgcaaag aaatgaatat cagagagtga gaggcccggg ttaattaagg
     9061 aaagggctag atcattcttg aagacgaaag ggcctcgtga tacgcctatt tttataggtt
     9121 aatgtcatga taataatggt ttcttagacg tcaggtggca cttttcgggg aaatgtgcgc
     9181 ggaaccccta tttgtttatt tttctaaata cattcaaata tgtatccgct catgagacaa
     9241 taaccctgat aaatgcttca ataatattga aaaaggaaga gtatgagtat tcaacatttc
     9301 cgtgtcgccc ttattccctt ttttgcggca ttttgccttc ctgtttttgc tcacccagaa
     9361 acgctggtga aagtaaaaga tgctgaagat cagttgggtg cacgagtggg ttacatcgaa
     9421 ctggatctca acagcggtaa gatccttgag agttttcgcc ccgaagaacg ttttccaatg
     9481 atgagcactt ttaaagttct gctatgtggc gcggtattat cccgtgttga cgccgggcaa
     9541 gagcaactcg gtcgccgcat acactattct cagaatgact tggttgagta ctcaccagtc
     9601 acagaaaagc atcttacgga tggcatgaca gtaagagaat tatgcagtgc tgccataacc
     9661 atgagtgata acactgcggc caacttactt ctgacaacga tcggaggacc gaaggagcta
     9721 accgcttttt tgcacaacat gggggatcat gtaactcgcc ttgatcgttg ggaaccggag
     9781 ctgaatgaag ccataccaaa cgacgagcgt gacaccacga tgcctgtagc aatggcaaca
     9841 acgttgcgca aactattaac tggcgaacta cttactctag cttcccggca acaattaata
     9901 gactggatgg aggcggataa agttgcagga ccacttctgc gctcggccct tccggctggc
     9961 tggtttattg ctgataaatc tggagccggt gagcgtgggt ctcgcggtat cattgcagca
    10021 ctggggccag atggtaagcc ctcccgtatc gtagttatct acacgacggg gagtcaggca
    10081 actatggatg aacgaaatag acagatcgct gagataggtg cctcactgat taagcattgg
    10141 taactgtcag accaagttta ctcatatata ctttagattg atttaaaact tcatttttaa
    10201 tttaaaagga tctaggtgaa gatccttttt gataatctca tgaccaaaat cccttaacgt
    10261 gagttttcgt tccactgagc gtcagacccc gtagaaaaga tcaaaggatc ttcttgagat
    10321 cctttttttc tgcgcgtaat ctgctgcttg caaacaaaaa aaccaccgct accagcggtg
    10381 gtttgtttgc cggatcaaga gctaccaact ctttttccga aggtaactgg cttcagcaga
    10441 gcgcagatac caaatactgt tcttctagtg tagccgtagt taggccacca cttcaagaac
    10501 tctgtagcac cgcctacata cctcgctctg ctaatcctgt taccagtggc tgctgccagt
    10561 ggcgataagt cgtgtcttac cgggttggac tcaagacgat agttaccgga taaggcgcag
    10621 cggtcgggct gaacgggggg ttcgtgcaca cagcccagct tggagcgaac gacctacacc
    10681 gaactgagat acctacagcg tgagctatga gaaagcgcca cgcttcccga agggagaaag
    10741 gcggacaggt atccggtaag cggcagggtc ggaacaggag agcgcacgag ggagcttcca
    10801 gggggaaacg cctggtatct ttatagtcct gtcgggtttc gccacctctg acttgagcgt
    10861 cgatttttgt gatgctcgtc aggggggcgg agcctatgga aaaacgccag caacgcggcc
    10921 tttttacggt tcctggcctt ttgctggcct tttgctcaca tgttctttcc tgcgttatcc
    10981 cctgattctg tggataaccg tattaccgcc tttgagtgag ctgataccgc tcgccgcagc
    11041 cgaacgaccg agcgcagcga gtcagtgagc gaggaagcgg aagagcgccc aatacgcaaa
    11101 ccgcctctcc ccgcgcgttg gccgattcat taatgcagca agctcatggc tgactaattt
    11161 tttttattta tgcagaggcc gaggccgcct cggcctctga gctattccag aagtagtgag
    11221 gaggcttttt tggaggccta ggcttttgca aaaagctccc cgtggcacga caggtttccc
    11281 gactggaaag cgggcagtga gcgcaacgca attaatgtga gttagctcac tcattaggca
    11341 ccccaggctt tacactttat gcttccggct cgtatgttgt gtggaattgt gagcggataa
    11401 caatttcaca caggaaacag ctatgacatg attacgaatt tcacaaataa agcatttttt
    11461 tcactgcatt ctagttgtgg tttgtccaaa ctcatcaatg tatcttatca tgtctggatc
    11521 aactggataa ctcaagctaa ccaaaatcat cccaaacttc ccaccccata ccctattacc
    11581 actgccaatt acctgtggtt tcatttactc taaacctgtg attcctctga attattttca
    11641 ttttaaagaa attgtatttg ttaaatatgt actacaaact tagtagt
//
